Addgene plasmid #227710: pETDuet_6xHis-TEV-mCherry
Purpose: Expression of recombinant protein for purification (used as control)
Depositing lab: Sascha Martens. Depositing organization: University of Vienna. Publication: Reconstitution of BNIP3/NIX-mitophagy initiation reveals hierarchical flexibility of the autophagy machinery. Adriaenssens E, Schaar S, Cook ASI, Stuke JFM, Sawa-Makarska J, Nguyen TN, Ren X, Schuschnig M, Romanov J, Khuu G, Uoselis L, Lazarou M, Hummer G, Hurley JH, Martens S. Nat Cell Biol. 2025 Jul 25. doi: 10.1038/s41556-025-01712-y. PubMed 40715440.
Backbone
  Vector backbone: pETDuet1
  Vector type: Bacterial Expression
Growth in bacteria
  Bacterial resistance: Ampicillin, 100 μg/mL
  Growth temperature: 37°C
  Growth strain: DH5alpha
  Copy number: Unknown
Gene/Insert
  Gene/Insert name: mCherry
  Species: Synthetic
  Cloning method: Gibson Cloning
Resource information
  A portion of this plasmid was derived from a plasmid made by: mCherry was obtained from pmCherry-N1 from Clontech. It was subcloned via restriction enzyme - ligation cloning.
Terms and licenses: Academic/Nonprofit Terms; Industry Terms: Not Available to Industry
Depositor comments: Internal #: SMc560. Please visit https://doi.org/10.1101/2024.08.28.609967 for bioRxiv preprint.
How to cite: pETDuet_6xHis-TEV-mCherry was a gift from Sascha Martens (Addgene plasmid # 227710 ; http://n2t.net/addgene:227710 ; RRID:Addgene_227710)
