[The description below was written by a language model from this plasmid's Addgene catalogue record and pLannotate feature annotations shown in this document.]
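Description:
pETDuet_6xHis-TEV-mCherry is a bacterial expression plasmid of about 6.1 kb built on the pETDuet1 backbone, a dual-cassette T7 vector for producing recombinant proteins in E. coli. It replicates from a ColE1/pBR322-type origin accompanied by the bom region and the rop gene, which moderates copy number, and it is selected with ampicillin through the β-lactamase gene and its own promoter. An f1 origin is also present, along with small tetracycline-resistance fragments that are non-functional remnants of the pBR322 lineage. The plasmid carries lacI under its native promoter to supply lac repressor.

The payload sits in the first expression cassette. A T7 promoter followed by a lac operator and the T7 gene 10 ribosome binding site drives an open reading frame in which a TEV protease recognition site lies directly upstream of the mCherry coding sequence. The construct name indicates an N-terminal 6xHis tag ahead of the TEV site. The feature table does not annotate this tag separately, although there is unannotated space between the RBS and the TEV site where it would lie. This arrangement allows IPTG-inducible expression in a host supplying T7 RNA polymerase, affinity capture through the His tag, and tag removal by TEV cleavage. The second T7 promoter and lac operator cassette appears to be empty, containing only the vector's S-tag region before the shared T7 terminator.

The mCherry sequence came from a commercial pmCherry-N1 vector. The record lists Gibson cloning as the method, but also mentions restriction-ligation subcloning. According to the record, the purified red fluorescent protein serves as a control, and the associated publication concerns reconstitution of mitophagy initiation.
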