Features (pLannotate 1.2.2; 22 found; start..end, strand, type, name):
      1..589     +  rep_origin     ori: high-copy-number ColE1/pMB1/pBR322/pUC origin of replication
    775..914     -  misc_feature   bom: basis of mobility region from pBR322
   1016..1207    -  CDS            rop: Rop protein, which maintains plasmids at low copy number; rop
   1224..1604    +  CDS            YPB1_ECOLX: Protein predicted: Swiss-Prot protein existence level 4. From Escherichia coli.
   1666..1730    -  CDS            TcR (fragment): tetracycline efflux protein; tet; confers resistance to tetracycline
   1745..1766    -  protein_bind   CAP binding site: CAP binding activates transcription in the presence of cAMP. E. coli catabolite activator protein
   1779..2861    -  CDS            lacI: lac repressor; lacI; The lac repressor binds to the lac operator to inhibit transcription in E. coli. This inhibition can be relieved by adding lactose or isopropyl-β-D-thiogalactopyranoside (IPTG).
   2862..2939    -  promoter       lacI promoter: lacI
   2947..3226    -  CDS            TcR (fragment): tetracycline efflux protein; tet; confers resistance to tetracycline
   3252..3270    +  promoter       T7 promoter: promoter for bacteriophage T7 RNA polymerase
   3271..3295    +  protein_bind   lac operator: The lac repressor binds to the lac operator to inhibit transcription in E. coli. This inhibition can be relieved by adding lactose or isopropyl-β-D-thiogalactopyranoside (IPTG). lac repressor encoded by lacI
   3310..3332    +  RBS            RBS: efficient ribosome binding site from bacteriophage T7 gene 10 (Olins and Rangwala, 1989)
   3387..3406    +  CDS            TEV site (fragment): tobacco etch virus (TEV) protease recognition and cleavage site
   3408..4112    +  CDS            mCherry: mCherry is a basic (constitutively fluorescent) red fluorescent protein published in 2004, derived from Discosoma sp.. It is reported to be a very rapidly-maturing monomer with low acid sensitivity.
   4181..4199    +  promoter       T7 promoter: promoter for bacteriophage T7 RNA polymerase
   4200..4224    +  protein_bind   lac operator: The lac repressor binds to the lac operator to inhibit transcription in E. coli. This inhibition can be relieved by adding lactose or isopropyl-β-D-thiogalactopyranoside (IPTG). lac repressor encoded by lacI
   4333..4374    +  CDS            S-Tag (fragment): affinity and epitope tag derived from pancreatic ribonuclease A
   4404..4421    +  CDS            SET1 (fragment): solubility-enhancement tag derived from T7 phage gene 10B
   4429..4476    +  terminator     T7 terminator: transcription terminator for bacteriophage T7 RNA polymerase
   4513..4968    +  rep_origin     f1 ori (sequence partly withheld): f1 bacteriophage origin of replication; arrow indicates direction of (+) strand synthesis
   5083..5943    -  CDS            AmpR: β-lactamase; bla; confers resistance to ampicillin, carbenicillin, and related antibiotics
   5944..6036    -  promoter       AmpR promoter: bla
>Addgene plasmid #227710 | pETDuet_6xHis-TEV-mCherry | addgene full sequence | sequence record 455260 | Addgene NGS Result
TTGAGATCCTTTTTTTCTGCGCGTAATCTGCTGCTTGCAAACAAAAAAACCACCGCTACCAGCGGTGGTT
TGTTTGCCGGATCAAGAGCTACCAACTCTTTTTCCGAAGGTAACTGGCTTCAGCAGAGCGCAGATACCAA
ATACTGTCCTTCTAGTGTAGCCGTAGTTAGGCCACCACTTCAAGAACTCTGTAGCACCGCCTACATACCT
CGCTCTGCTAATCCTGTTACCAGTGGCTGCTGCCAGTGGCGATAAGTCGTGTCTTACCGGGTTGGACTCA
AGACGATAGTTACCGGATAAGGCGCAGCGGTCGGGCTGAACGGGGGGTTCGTGCACACAGCCCAGCTTGG
AGCGAACGACCTACACCGAACTGAGATACCTACAGCGTGAGCTATGAGAAAGCGCCACGCTTCCCGAAGG
GAGAAAGGCGGACAGGTATCCGGTAAGCGGCAGGGTCGGAACAGGAGAGCGCACGAGGGAGCTTCCAGGG
GGAAACGCCTGGTATCTTTATAGTCCTGTCGGGTTTCGCCACCTCTGACTTGAGCGTCGATTTTTGTGAT
GCTCGTCAGGGGGGCGGAGCCTATGGAAAAACGCCAGCAACGCGGCCTTTTTACGGTTCCTGGCCTTTTG
CTGGCCTTTTGCTCACATGTTCTTTCCTGCGTTATCCCCTGATTCTGTGGATAACCGTATTACCGCCTTT
GAGTGAGCTGATACCGCTCGCCGCAGCCGAACGACCGAGCGCAGCGAGTCAGTGAGCGAGGAAGCGGAAG
AGCGCCTGATGCGGTATTTTCTCCTTACGCATCTGTGCGGTATTTCACACCGCAATGGTGCACTCTCAGT
ACAATCTGCTCTGATGCCGCATAGTTAAGCCAGTATACACTCCGCTATCGCTACGTGACTGGGTCATGGC
TGCGCCCCGACACCCGCCAACACCCGCTGACGCGCCCTGACGGGCTTGTCTGCTCCCGGCATCCGCTTAC
AGACAAGCTGTGACCGTCTCCGGGAGCTGCATGTGTCAGAGGTTTTCACCGTCATCACCGAAACGCGCGA
GGCAGCTGCGGTAAAGCTCATCAGCGTGGTCGTGAAGCGATTCACAGATGTCTGCCTGTTCATCCGCGTC
CAGCTCGTTGAGTTTCTCCAGAAGCGTTAATGTCTGGCTTCTGATAAAGCGGGCCATGTTAAGGGCGGTT
TTTTCCTGTTTGGTCACTGATGCCTCCGTGTAAGGGGGATTTCTGTTCATGGGGGTAATGATACCGATGA
AACGAGAGAGGATGCTCACGATACGGGTTACTGATGATGAACATGCCCGGTTACTGGAACGTTGTGAGGG
TAAACAACTGGCGGTATGGATGCGGCGGGACCAGAGAAAAATCACTCAGGGTCAATGCCAGCGCTTCGTT
AATACAGATGTAGGTGTTCCACAGGGTAGCCAGCAGCATCCTGCGATGCAGATCCGGAACATAATGGTGC
AGGGCGCTGACTTCCGCGTTTCCAGACTTTACGAAACACGGAAACCGAAGACCATTCATGTTGTTGCTCA
GGTCGCAGACGTTTTGCAGCAGCAGTCGCTTCACGTTCGCTCGCGTATCGGTGATTCATTCTGCTAACCA
GTAAGGCAACCCCGCCAGCCTAGCCGGGTCCTCAACGACAGGAGCACGATCATGCTAGTCATGCCCCGCG
CCCACCGGAAGGAGCTGACTGGGTTGAAGGCTCTCAAGGGCATCGGTCGAGATCCCGGTGCCTAATGAGT
GAGCTAACTTACATTAATTGCGTTGCGCTCACTGCCCGCTTTCCAGTCGGGAAACCTGTCGTGCCAGCTG
CATTAATGAATCGGCCAACGCGCGGGGAGAGGCGGTTTGCGTATTGGGCGCCAGGGTGGTTTTTCTTTTC
ACCAGTGAGACGGGCAACAGCTGATTGCCCTTCACCGCCTGGCCCTGAGAGAGTTGCAGCAAGCGGTCCA
CGCTGGTTTGCCCCAGCAGGCGAAAATCCTGTTTGATGGTGGTTAACGGCGGGATATAACATGAGCTGTC
TTCGGTATCGTCGTATCCCACTACCGAGATGTCCGCACCAACGCGCAGCCCGGACTCGGTAATGGCGCGC
ATTGCGCCCAGCGCCATCTGATCGTTGGCAACCAGCATCGCAGTGGGAACGATGCCCTCATTCAGCATTT
GCATGGTTTGTTGAAAACCGGACATGGCACTCCAGTCGCCTTCCCGTTCCGCTATCGGCTGAATTTGATT
GCGAGTGAGATATTTATGCCAGCCAGCCAGACGCAGACGCGCCGAGACAGAACTTAATGGGCCCGCTAAC
AGCGCGATTTGCTGGTGACCCAATGCGACCAGATGCTCCACGCCCAGTCGCGTACCGTCTTCATGGGAGA
AAATAATACTGTTGATGGGTGTCTGGTCAGAGACATCAAGAAATAACGCCGGAACATTAGTGCAGGCAGC
TTCCACAGCAATGGCATCCTGGTCATCCAGCGGATAGTTAATGATCAGCCCACTGACGCGTTGCGCGAGA
AGATTGTGCACCGCCGCTTTACAGGCTTCGACGCCGCTTCGTTCTACCATCGACACCACCACGCTGGCAC
CCAGTTGATCGGCGCGAGATTTAATCGCCGCGACAATTTGCGACGGCGCGTGCAGGGCCAGACTGGAGGT
GGCAACGCCAATCAGCAACGACTGTTTGCCCGCCAGTTGTTGTGCCACGCGGTTGGGAATGTAATTCAGC
TCCGCCATCGCCGCTTCCACTTTTTCCCGCGTTTTCGCAGAAACGTGGCTGGCCTGGTTCACCACGCGGG
AAACGGTCTGATAAGAGACACCGGCATACTCTGCGACATCGTATAACGTTACTGGTTTCACATTCACCAC
CCTGAATTGACTCTCTTCCGGGCGCTATCATGCCATACCGCGAAAGGTTTTGCGCCATTCGATGGTGTCC
GGGATCTCGACGCTCTCCCTTATGCGACTCCTGCATTAGGAAGCAGCCCAGTAGTAGGTTGAGGCCGTTG
AGCACCGCCGCCGCAAGGAATGGTGCATGCAAGGAGATGGCGCCCAACAGTCCCCCGGCCACGGGGCCTG
CCACCATACCCACGCCGAAACAAGCGCTCATGAGCCCGAAGTGGCGAGCCCGATCTTCCCCATCGGTGAT
GTCGGCGATATAGGCGCCAGCAACCGCACCTGTGGCGCCGGTGATGCCGGCCACGATGCGTCCGGCGTAG
AGGATCGAGATCGATCTCGATCCCGCGAAATTAATACGACTCACTATAGGGGAATTGTGAGCGGATAACA
ATTCCCCTCTAGAAATAATTTTGTTTAACTTTAAGAAGGAGATATACCATGGGCAGCAGCCATCACCATC
ATCACCACAGCCAGGATCCGAATTCGGAAAACCTGTATTTTCAGGGAGTGAGCAAGGGCGAGGAGGATAA
CATGGCCATCATCAAGGAGTTCATGCGCTTCAAGGTGCACATGGAGGGCTCCGTGAACGGCCACGAGTTC
GAGATCGAGGGCGAGGGCGAGGGCCGCCCCTACGAGGGCACCCAGACCGCCAAGCTGAAGGTGACCAAGG
GTGGCCCCCTGCCCTTCGCCTGGGACATCCTGTCCCCTCAGTTCATGTACGGCTCCAAGGCCTACGTGAA
GCACCCCGCCGACATCCCCGACTACTTGAAGCTGTCCTTCCCCGAGGGCTTCAAGTGGGAGCGCGTGATG
AACTTCGAGGACGGCGGCGTGGTGACCGTGACCCAGGACTCCTCCCTGCAGGACGGCGAGTTCATCTACA
AGGTGAAGCTGCGCGGCACCAACTTCCCCTCCGACGGCCCCGTAATGCAGAAGAAGACCATGGGCTGGGA
GGCCTCCTCCGAGCGGATGTACCCCGAGGACGGCGCCCTGAAGGGCGAGATCAAGCAGAGGCTGAAGCTG
AAGGACGGCGGCCACTACGACGCTGAGGTCAAGACCACCTACAAGGCCAAGAAGCCCGTGCAGCTGCCCG
GCGCCTACAACGTCAACATCAAGTTGGACATCACCTCCCACAACGAGGACTACACCATCGTGGAACAGTA
CGAACGCGCCGAGGGCCGCCACTCCACCGGCGGCATGGACGAGCTGTACAAGTGAGCGGCCGCATAATGC
TTAAGTCGAACAGAAAGTAATCGTATTGTACACGGCCGCATAATCGAAATTAATACGACTCACTATAGGG
GAATTGTGAGCGGATAACAATTCCCCATCTTAGTATATTAGTTAAGTATAAGAAGGAGATATACATATGG
CAGATCTCAATTGGATATCGGCCGGCCACGCGATCGCTGACGTCGGTACCCTCGAGTCTGGTAAAGAAAC
CGCTGCTGCGAAATTTGAACGCCAGCACATGGACTCGTCTACTAGCGCAGCTTAATTAACCTAGGCTGCT
GCCACCGCTGAGCAATAACTAGCATAACCCCTTGGGGCCTCTAAACGGGTCTTGAGGGGTTTTTTGCTGA
AAGGAGGAACTATATCCGGATTGGCGAATGGG
[124 nt withheld, positions 4513-4636]
C
[91 nt withheld, positions 4638-4728]
A
[49 nt withheld, positions 4730-4778]
CCTTTGACGTTGGAGTCCACGTTCTTT
[37 nt withheld, positions 4806-4842]
ACCCTATCTCGGTCTATTCTTTTGATTTATAAGGGATTTTGCCGATTTCGGCCTATTGGTTAAAAAATGA
GCTGATTTAACAAAAATTTAACGCGAATTTTAACAAAATATTAACGTTTACAATTTCTGGCGGCACGATG
GCATGAGATTATCAAAAAGGATCTTCACCTAGATCCTTTTAAATTAAAAATGAAGTTTTAAATCAATCTA
AAGTATATATGAGTAAACTTGGTCTGACAGTTACCAATGCTTAATCAGTGAGGCACCTATCTCAGCGATC
TGTCTATTTCGTTCATCCATAGTTGCCTGACTCCCCGTCGTGTAGATAACTACGATACGGGAGGGCTTAC
CATCTGGCCCCAGTGCTGCAATGATACCGCGAGACCCACGCTCACCGGCTCCAGATTTATCAGCAATAAA
CCAGCCAGCCGGAAGGGCCGAGCGCAGAAGTGGTCCTGCAACTTTATCCGCCTCCATCCAGTCTATTAAT
TGTTGCCGGGAAGCTAGAGTAAGTAGTTCGCCAGTTAATAGTTTGCGCAACGTTGTTGCCATTGCTACAG
GCATCGTGGTGTCACGCTCGTCGTTTGGTATGGCTTCATTCAGCTCCGGTTCCCAACGATCAAGGCGAGT
TACATGATCCCCCATGTTGTGCAAAAAAGCGGTTAGCTCCTTCGGTCCTCCGATCGTTGTCAGAAGTAAG
TTGGCCGCAGTGTTATCACTCATGGTTATGGCAGCACTGCATAATTCTCTTACTGTCATGCCATCCGTAA
GATGCTTTTCTGTGACTGGTGAGTACTCAACCAAGTCATTCTGAGAATAGTGTATGCGGCGACCGAGTTG
CTCTTGCCCGGCGTCAATACGGGATAATACCGCGCCACATAGCAGAACTTTAAAAGTGCTCATCATTGGA
AAACGTTCTTCGGGGCGAAAACTCTCAAGGATCTTACCGCTGTTGAGATCCAGTTCGATGTAACCCACTC
GTGCACCCAACTGATCTTCAGCATCTTTTACTTTCACCAGCGTTTCTGGGTGAGCAAAAACAGGAAGGCA
AAATGCCGCAAAAAAGGGAATAAGGGCGACACGGAAATGTTGAATACTCATACTCTTCCTTTTTCAATCA
TGATTGAAGCATTTATCAGGGTTATTGTCTCATGAGCGGATACATATTTGAATGTATTTAGAAAAATAAA
CAAATAGGTCATGACCAAAATCCCTTAACGTGAGTTTTCGTTCCACTGAGCGTCAGACCCCGTAGAAAAG
ATCAAAGGATCTTC
